Addgene plasmid #79878: pMTB2-Avi-Cerulean-RanGAP
Purpose: Beta-actin2 promoter driving N-term Avi-tagged protein containing Cerulean protein fused to the carboxy-terminal domain of avian Ran GTPase-activating protein 1 (RanGap1); flanked by Tol2 sequences
Depositing lab: Tatjana Sauka-Spengler. Depositing organization: University of Oxford. Publication: Biotagging of Specific Cell Populations in Zebrafish Reveals Gene Regulatory Logic Encoded in the Nuclear Transcriptome. Trinh LA, Chong-Morrison V, Gavriouchkina D, Hochgreb-Hagele T, Senanayake U, Fraser SE, Sauka-Spengler T. Cell Rep. 2017 Apr 11;19(2):425-440. doi: 10.1016/j.celrep.2017.03.045. PubMed 28402863.
Backbone
  Vector backbone: pMT
  Backbone size w/o insert (bp): 6084
  Total vector size (bp): 7692
  Vector type: Bacterial Expression
Growth in bacteria
  Bacterial resistance: Ampicillin, 100 μg/mL
  Growth temperature: 37°C
  Growth strain: DH5alpha
  Copy number: High Copy
Gene/Insert
  Gene/Insert name: Cerulean protein fused to the carboxy-terminal domain of avian Ran GTPase-activating protein 1 (RanGap1)
  Species: G. gallus (chicken)
  Insert size (bp): 1608
  GenBank ID: NM_001006237.1
  Entrez Gene: RANGAP1
  Promoter: Beta-actin2
  Tag / fusion protein: Avi (N terminal on insert)
  Cloning method: Gibson Cloning
  Sequencing primers: 5′ atttaggtgacactatagaagag; 3′ taatacgactcactatagggag
Terms and licenses: Academic/Nonprofit Terms; Industry Terms: Not Available to Industry
How to cite: pMTB2-Avi-Cerulean-RanGAP was a gift from Tatjana Sauka-Spengler (Addgene plasmid # 79878 ; http://n2t.net/addgene:79878 ; RRID:Addgene_79878)
