[The description below was written by a language model from this plasmid's Addgene catalogue record and pLannotate feature annotations shown in this document.]
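Description:
pMTB2-Avi-Cerulean-RanGAP is a 7.7 kb Tol2 transposon-based transgenesis plasmid built on the pMT backbone. The repository lists it as a bacterial expression vector, but its stated purpose and associated publication point to use in zebrafish. It is maintained in E. coli at high copy through a ColE1/pUC-type origin and selected with ampicillin via the β-lactamase gene. pBluescript-derived remnants are also present: an f1 origin, lac promoter/operator elements, lacZα and lacI fragments, and a partial multiple cloning site. The Tol2 arms that the record says flank the cassette were not picked up by the automated annotation. The same is true of most of the beta-actin2 promoter, where only a short match to a chicken β-actin promoter falls within the large unannotated region upstream of the insert.

The payload is a roughly 1.6 kb fusion open reading frame assembled by Gibson cloning. It consists of an N-terminal Avi tag (a short peptide substrate for the biotin ligase BirA), the monomeric cyan fluorescent protein Cerulean, and the carboxy-terminal domain of chicken RanGAP1. The annotation tool matched this last segment to the human orthologue, but the record gives its origin as avian. The RanGAP1 C-terminal domain is generally known to direct proteins to the outer face of the nuclear envelope. The coding region is bracketed by SP6 and T7 promoter sequences and is followed by an SV40 polyadenylation signal.

With the broadly active beta-actin2 promoter, Tol2-mediated integration would give widespread expression of a fluorescent, biotinylatable nuclear envelope tag. This fits the "biotagging" approach named in the publication title, which profiles the nuclear transcriptome of specific zebrafish cell populations, presumably by biotinylating the tag wherever BirA is co-expressed. The record itself does not detail that workflow.
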