Features (pLannotate 1.2.2; 17 found; start..end, strand, type, name):
    353..941     +  rep_origin     ori: high-copy-number ColE1/pMB1/pBR322/pUC origin of replication
   1124..1216    +  CDS            lacI (fragment): lac repressor; lacI; The lac repressor binds to the lac operator to inhibit transcription in E. coli. This inhibition can be relieved by adding lactose or isopropyl-β-D-thiogalactopyranoside (IPTG).
   1229..1250    +  protein_bind   CAP binding site: CAP binding activates transcription in the presence of cAMP. E. coli catabolite activator protein
   1265..1295    +  promoter       lac promoter: promoter for the E. coli lac operon
   1303..1319    +  protein_bind   lac operator: The lac repressor binds to the lac operator to inhibit transcription in E. coli. This inhibition can be relieved by adding lactose or isopropyl-β-D-thiogalactopyranoside (IPTG). lac repressor encoded by lacI
   1364..1382    +  promoter       T3 promoter: promoter for bacteriophage T3 RNA polymerase
   1395..1435    +  misc_feature   MCS (fragment): pBluescript multiple cloning site
   2840..2864    +  promoter       chicken β-actin promoter (fragment): contains a 21-bp deletion relative to the standard chicken β-actin promoter
   4383..4401    +  promoter       SP6 promoter: promoter for bacteriophage SP6 RNA polymerase
   4526..5242    +  CDS            mCerulean: mCerulean is a basic (constitutively fluorescent) cyan fluorescent protein published in 2005, derived from Aequorea victoria. It is reported to be a very rapidly-maturing monomer.
   5267..5779    +  CDS            RANGAP1 (fragment): RAGP1_HUMAN - Also known as KIAA1835, SD. Experimental evidence at protein level: Swiss-Prot protein existence level 1. GTPase activator for RAN (PubMed:8146159, PubMed:8896452, PubMed:16428860). Converts cytoplasmic GTP-bound RAN to GDP-bound RAN, which is essential for RAN-mediated nuclear import and export (PubMed:8896452, PubMed:27160050). Mediates dissociation of cargo from nuclear export complexes containing XPO1, RAN and RANBP2 after nuclear export (PubMed:27160050). From Homo sapiens (Human).
   5812..5830    -  promoter       T7 promoter: promoter for bacteriophage T7 RNA polymerase
   5837..5971    -  polyA_signal   SV40 poly(A) signal: SV40 polyadenylation signal
   6268..6423    +  CDS            lacZα (fragment): LacZα fragment of β-galactosidase; lacZ fragment
   6428..6856    +  rep_origin     f1 ori (sequence partly withheld): f1 bacteriophage origin of replication; arrow indicates direction of (+) strand synthesis
   6909..7013    +  promoter       AmpR promoter: bla
   7014..182     +  CDS            AmpR (across the origin): β-lactamase; bla; confers resistance to ampicillin, carbenicillin, and related antibiotics
>Addgene plasmid #79878 | pMTB2-Avi-Cerulean-RanGAP | depositor full sequence | sequence record 149739 | pMTB2-Avi-Cerulean-RanGAP sequence 7692 bps
GGTTTATTGCTGATAAATCTGGAGCCGGTGAGCGTGGGTCTCGCGGTATCATTGCAGCACTGGGGCCAGA
TGGTAAGCCCTCCCGTATCGTAGTTATCTACACGACGGGGAGTCAGGCAACTATGGATGAACGAAATAGA
CAGATCGCTGAGATAGGTGCCTCACTGATTAAGCATTGGTAACTGTCAGACCAAGTTTACTCATATATAC
TTTAGATTGATTTAAAACTTCATTTTTAATTTAAAAGGATCTAGGTGAAGATCCTTTTTGATAATCTCAT
GACCAAAATCCCTTAACGTGAGTTTTCGTTCCACTGAGCGTCAGACCCCGTAGAAAAGATCAAAGGATCT
TCTTGAGATCCTTTTTTTCTGCGCGTAATCTGCTGCTTGCAAACAAAAAAACCACCGCTACCAGCGGTGG
TTTGTTTGCCGGATCAAGAGCTACCAACTCTTTTTCCGAAGGTAACTGGCTTCAGCAGAGCGCAGATACC
AAATACTGTCCTTCTAGTGTAGCCGTAGTTAGGCCACCACTTCAAGAACTCTGTAGCACCGCCTACATAC
CTCGCTCTGCTAATCCTGTTACCAGTGGCTGCTGCCAGTGGCGATAAGTCGTGTCTTACCGGGTTGGACT
CAAGACGATAGTTACCGGATAAGGCGCAGCGGTCGGGCTGAACGGGGGGTTCGTGCACACAGCCCAGCTT
GGAGCGAACGACCTACACCGAACTGAGATACCTACAGCGTGAGCTATGAGAAAGCGCCACGCTTCCCGAA
GGGAGAAAGGCGGACAGGTATCCGGTAAGCGGCAGGGTCGGAACAGGAGAGCGCACGAGGGAGCTTCCAG
GGGGAAACGCCTGGTATCTTTATAGTCCTGTCGGGTTTCGCCACCTCTGACTTGAGCGTCGATTTTTGTG
ATGCTCGTCAGGGGGGCGGAGCCTATGGAAAAACGCCAGCAACGCGGCCTTTTTACGGTTCCTGGCCTTT
TGCTGGCCTTTTGCTCACATGTTCTTTCCTGCGTTATCCCCTGATTCTGTGGATAACCGTATTACCGCCT
TTGAGTGAGCTGATACCGCTCGCCGCAGCCGAACGACCGAGCGCAGCGAGTCAGTGAGCGAGGAAGCGGA
AGAGCGCCCAATACGCAAACCGCCTCTCCCCGCGCGTTGGCCGATTCATTAATGCAGCTGGCACGACAGG
TTTCCCGACTGGAAAGCGGGCAGTGAGCGCAACGCAATTAATGTGAGTTAGCTCACTCATTAGGCACCCC
AGGCTTTACACTTTATGCTTCCGGCTCGTATGTTGTGTGGAATTGTGAGCGGATAACAATTTCACACAGG
AAACAGCTATGACCATGATTACGCCAAGCGCGCAATTAACCCTCACTAAAGGGAACAAAAGCTGGAGCTC
CACCGCGGTGGCGGCCGCTCTAGAACTAGTGGATCTGCTGGGCTTGCTGAAGGTAGGGGGTCAAGAACCA
GAGGTGTAAAGTACTTGAGTAATTTTACTTGATTACTGTACTTAAGTATTATTTTTGGGGATTTTTACTT
TACTTGAGTACAATTAAAAATCAATACTTTTACTTTTACTTAATTACATTTTTTTAGAAAAAAAAGTACT
TTTTACTCCTTACAATTTTATTTACAGTCAAAAAGTACTTATTTTTTGGAGATCACTTGGGCCCGGCTCG
AGGGCCTAGTCATTACCTATACTCAACGTTTACTCTGAGAAACTTCCATATTTTAGAGGTAAAATGCTCA
GAATTGTAAAAAGTCTTGTCAAAATACTTGGAATTTGCCAAAAACAAAATAAAAGTCACATCACCTCATT
GTCCTTGGTATCAGCAAGCACTTTTAACACAATCAGCTGTTTTTGTTTATAACTCCCACTGAAGGCCATG
TGCATTACTCCCAAGTTACACAGTAAAAAGTCACATGTAGTTTATCATGATCACTGCTGCTCAAGCACAG
CTTTATCTGTTATTCAGTGTGGCAATATCTGAAATGTGTGCAAAATATTATTTATTGTAGCTGATCACCA
ACACTTTCAGTGTTTTTTTTTTCTACTTTTAATGAGAATTATGTTCTTAGGATTTATCCTTATAAACCTC
TTTAAAAAGAAATGTTATGTCTGCATAGACACGACATGAAATTATGAACAGAAAATTTAACTATTTAAGA
TCAAGACTTGACATATAACATTTCTAATGAACATTAAACCTGAGGTAGGCCCACTTGCAAAAATGTAACT
GCTATCACTCACTTTATACATCATTGTGTAACTTGTACACACAAAAATAGTGAAGCAATGTGGCATGGAA
TGCAGGTCCCATTCATTCAAAGTTATTAAAGCACTTTCTTAAAGTGCATTACTACTGAGCTAAGACCAGC
TAGTTGCTCATACAACATACTACAAGTAGTGTCATCCTAATTTGGATAAAAAAAATGTCCATTTTATACA
TGGAAAAGTACTCATTAGATCCCCCATTGTTTGTATTACGGTATTTCGTGAACACAAGAGGTAAATGACC
TACAGAGCTGCTGTTGTGTTAGATTGAAAACACAACACAGGATCATGGAGGCATCCATCATTATGACGCA
TTCTGCCACTTGTAACTCTGCACAGACTTTTTGAAAAGTTTAATTGAGTCTTGGCGTTGTCGCAGAAAAA
TACGAAAAATTCTGTGTTAAAATTTGCAAATAAAAATTCCAGTTTTATAGGAAATCGCCATGGCCTTGTT
CTTTAACCAGTTAAGCTTCCCCTTCTTTCACTCTCAAGTTGCAAGAAGCAAGTGTAGCAATGTGCACGCG
ACAGCCGGGTGTGTGACGCTGGACCAATCAGAGCACAGAGCTCCGAAAGTTTACCTTTTATGGCTAGAGC
CGGGTATGTGCCGTCATATAAAAGAGCGCGCCCAGCTTTTCAGCCTCACTTTGAGCTCCTCCACACGCAG
CTAGTGCGGAATATCATCTGCTTGTAACCCATTCTCTTAAGTCGACAACCCCCCAAACCCAAGGTGAGTT
GGTTTTACAGTTTTTAAGCGTTTAATTATAGTTTCTATCTATTAATGTTAAGTAAAATGTGTAAATGGAT
AAATATGATTTGATGAAGTCTTTAGACAGTTCATAACGGTCTCTTTGTAGTTATCTACTAGGTTTGATTT
ATAAGTGGTGGTTCTTTTGATAATCTATGTTACATTTAATAAATATTGGCTGTATCTTAACTTTTTTGTA
GCGTTAGTGGATGTGGCAGGTGAGAATGTCGGTAATTTAACGTGACCAGTCGTAGGCACGACATTGAACA
TTGAATAGGCCGGTGTGAAATGGGTGTTAAGTCTTAATATAAAGTTGTGTTCTGGCTAATCTCTCTTTAA
CAGCCATAAATGTGATTTTTAACTACAGTTTTGAGGGTGCTGGTGAGCATGTTGCACACTTGATGGATAG
CCGGCATGGGAAGTTCTTTGTGCAGGCAGTGCTGCAGCAGGGTGTGACCTACTTTAGCTAGCCGGCTAAC
CAGCTCTCATCTGATGTAACGTAAACCCCATCAATCTAACATCGGCTCATTCGTGCTTTATAAGATCGAA
GATCTTGTTATTAGTAACGGGTATTGGCATTTAGTTTTAACTTGGTTAATTTTCTTTTTGTTATGTGTTC
TATTTAAATGTAGCCTGCAGCCCCCTCTGTCTTTAATGAAGCTGAAGATTAACGTTAACGTTAGTGAAGT
GTTGTATCCGCTATGAAAGATTTGAATTTTAGAGGTGTGGTCCACTTTAATAACGGCTGCGGAGTTCTCT
GGCTGCACTTCAGCCGCTGTGACTGTCGAAGCAGAGCCCATCAGTTTTTCAGGATCTCGGTGATTTTTGA
GGCTAGACTATGAACTGAACCGACTGAGAGTGACCGTCCAGAAATGCTTTAGTGTGAAGTCTCCGCTCAC
GAGGAGTCCGTGGACTGACTGCAGATCTGTGACGCAGTAACACCCGGCGGCAGACACCCGTTGAAATGCG
GTTGTGTAATTGATCGCAGGCGAGGGTGGAAGAGGATGTGAAACTTCATTTGTGTAAAATTTAGGGAGTG
GTCCTGGTGTGATGAATGTCGAAATCTGTTCCTTTTTACTGAGCCCTACGACTCTGGCTGAGTGCCACAC
CGCCGGCAGCCGCAAAGCGGCTCAAACCATTGCCTTTTATGGTAATAATGAGAGAATGCAGAGGGACTTC
CTTTGTCTGGCATATCTGAGGCGCGCGCTGTCACTAGCGCCCACCAGCGGTCAGACTGTAGAATGCAGAG
CAAAACAGGAAGTTGACTCCAGATGGTCACATGCTTGCTGAAACGCCTCTCCCTGGCAGCAGTGCAATTC
TAACAGTTTCCCTTTCTTTTACAGTTCAGCCATCCTAGGCCTATTTAGGTGACACTATAGAAGAGTACAA
GCTACTTGTTCTTTTTGCAGGATCCGCCACCATGGCTGGTGGCCTGAATGACATCTTTGAGGCCCAGAAG
ATCGAGTGGCATGAGGGAGGAGAGAACCTGTACTTCCAGGGAGGAATGGTGAGCAAGGGCGAGGAGCTGT
TCACCGGGGTGGTGCCCATCCTGGTCGAGCTGGACGGCGACGTAAACGGCCACAAGTTCAGCGTGTCCGG
CGAGGGCGAGGGCGATGCCACCTACGGCAAGCTGACCCTGAAGTTCATCTGCACCACCGGCAAGCTGCCC
GTGCCCTGGCCCACCCTCGTGACCACCCTGACCTGGGGCGTGCAGTGCTTCGCCCGCTACCCCGACCACA
TGAAGCAGCACGACTTCTTCAAGTCCGCCATGCCCGAAGGCTACGTCCAGGAGCGCACCATCTTCTTCAA
GGACGACGGCAACTACAAGACCCGCGCCGAGGTGAAGTTCGAGGGCGACACCCTGGTGAACCGCATCGAG
CTGAAGGGCATCGACTTCAAGGAGGACGGCAACATCCTGGGGCACAAGCTGGAGTACAACGCCATCAGCG
ACAACGTCTATATCACCGCCGACAAGCAGAAGAACGGCATCAAGGCCAACTTCAAGATCCGCCACAACAT
CGAGGACGGCAGCGTGCAGCTCGCCGACCACTACCAGCAGAACACCCCCATCGGCGACGGCCCCGTGCTG
CTGCCCGACAACCACTACCTGAGCACCCAGTCCAAGCTGAGCAAAGACCCCAACGAGAAGCGCGATCACA
TGGTCCTGCTGGAGTTCGTGACCGCCGCCGGGATCACTCTCGGCATGGACGAGCTGTACAAGGCCGCTGC
ATCGATTATGGCTCCTAAGAAGATAATTGGTTCACAGGATTCAACTCCAGTGCCATCTCCTCCTGTGGAC
GTTGCCACGTTCCTTGCTTTCCCATCACCAGAGAAGCTGCTGCGGCTAGGGCCAAAGTGTTCTGTGCTGA
TAGCTCAGCAGACAGATACATCTGATGTAGAGAAAGTAGTTACAGCTCTCTTAAGGATATCTTCAGTCTT
CAAAGATGAAGCCCAAGTAAAAACAGCAGTGCATGAAACAGCAGATGCCTTGATGAAAAAAGCCTTCTCT
TCCGCCACATTTAATTCAGATGCATTCATCACAAGACTCTTGATCCACATGGGGCTACTTAAGAGTGAAG
AGAAGATCAAAGCTGTCCCGAGCCTCTATGGTATTCTTATGACTTTGAATCATATGGTCCAGCAGGATTA
TTTCCCTAAATCACTGGCCCCAGTTCTCTCTGCTTTTGTCACAAAACCAAACCGTGCTCTCGACTCCTGT
TCCTTTGCCCGCCACATGCTTTTACAAACCCTCCACCAGCTGTAATAATGAATTCATACGTATCCGGACT
CCCTATAGTGAGTCGTATTAACCGGTGATCCAGACATGATAAGATACATTGATGAGTTTGGACAAACCAC
AACTAGAATGCAGTGAAAAAAATGCTTTATTTGTGAAATTTGTGATGCTATTGCTTTATTTGTAACCATT
ATAAGCTGCAATAAACAAGTTAACAACAACAATTGCATTCATTTTATGTTTCAGGTTCAGGGGGAGGTGT
GGGAGGTTTTTTGATATCCCGGGTTTAAACGCATGCAGATCTAATACTCAAGTACAATTTTAATGGAGTA
CTTTTTTACTTTTACTCAAGTAAGATTCTAGCCAGATACTTTTACTTTTAATTGAGTAAAATTTTCCCTA
AGTACTTGTACTTTCACTTGAGTAAAATTTTTGAGTACTTTTTACACCTCTGTCAAGAACCATATGCCGG
TACCCAATCGCCCTATAGGACGTCGTATTACGCGCGCTCACTGGCCGTCGTTTTACAACGTCGTGACTGG
GAAAACCCTGGCGTTACCCAACTTAATCGCCTTGCAGCACATCCCCCTTTCGCCAGCTGGCGTAATAGCG
AAGAGGCCCGCACCGATCGCCCTTCCCAACAGTTGCGCAGCCTGAATGGCGAATGGG
[124 nt withheld, positions 6428-6551]
C
[91 nt withheld, positions 6553-6643]
A
[49 nt withheld, positions 6645-6693]
CCTTTGACGTTGGAGTCCACGTTCTTT
[37 nt withheld, positions 6721-6757]
ACCCTATCTCGGTCTATTCTTTTGATTTATAAGGGATTTTGCCGATTTCGGCCTATTGGTTAAAAAATGA
GCTGATTTAACAAAAATTTAACGCGAATTTTAACAAAATATTAACGCTTACAATTTAGGTGGCACTTTTC
GGGGAAATGTGCGCGGAACCCCTATTTGTTTATTTTTCTAAATACATTCAAATATGTATCCGCTCATGAG
ACAATAACCCTGATAAATGCTTCAATAATATTGAAAAAGGAAGAGTATGAGTATTCAACATTTCCGTGTC
GCCCTTATTCCCTTTTTTGCGGCATTTTGCCTTCCTGTTTTTGCTCACCCAGAAACGCTGGTGAAAGTAA
AAGATGCTGAAGATCAGTTGGGTGCACGAGTGGGTTACATCGAACTGGATCTCAACAGCGGTAAGATCCT
TGAGAGTTTTCGCCCCGAAGAACGTTTTCCAATGATGAGCACTTTTAAAGTTCTGCTATGTGGCGCGGTA
TTATCCCGTATTGACGCCGGGCAAGAGCAACTCGGTCGCCGCATACACTATTCTCAGAATGACTTGGTTG
AGTACTCACCAGTCACAGAAAAGCATCTTACGGATGGCATGACAGTAAGAGAATTATGCAGTGCTGCCAT
AACCATGAGTGATAACACTGCGGCCAACTTACTTCTGACAACGATCGGAGGACCGAAGGAGCTAACCGCT
TTTTTGCACAACATGGGGGATCATGTAACTCGCCTTGATCGTTGGGAACCGGAGCTGAATGAAGCCATAC
CAAACGACGAGCGTGACACCACGATGCCTGTAGCAATGGCAACAACGTTGCGCAAACTATTAACTGGCGA
ACTACTTACTCTAGCTTCCCGGCAACAATTAATAGACTGGATGGAGGCGGATAAAGTTGCAGGACCACTT
CTGCGCTCGGCCCTTCCGGCTGGCT
