>Addgene plasmid #79878 | pMTB2-Avi-Cerulean-RanGAP | addgene partial sequence | sequence record 157296 | pBluescript-SK 5'-tctagaactagtggatc-3'
CAAGAACCAGAGGTGTAAAGTACTTGAGTAATTTTACTTGATTACTGTACTTAAGTATTATTTTTGGGGA
TTTTTACTTTACTTGAGTACAATTAAAAATCAATACTTTTACTTTTACTTAATTACATTTTTTTAGAAAA
AAAAGTACTTTTTACTCCTTACAATTTTATTTACAGTCAAAAAGTACTTATTTTTTGGAGATCACTTGGG
CCCGGCTCGAGGGCCTAGTCATTACCTATACTCAACGTTTACTCTGAGAAACTTCCATATTTTAGAGGTA
AAATGCTCAGAATTGTAAAAAGTCTTGTCAAAATACTTGGAATTTGCCAAAAACAAAATAAAAGTCACAT
CACCTCATTGTCCTTGGTATCAGCAAGCACTTTTAACACAATCAGCTGTTTTTGTTTATAACTCCCACTG
AAGGCCATGTGCATTACTCCCAAGTTACACAGTAAAAAGTCACATGTAGTTTATCATGATCACTGCTGCT
CAAGCACAGCTTTATCTGTTATTCAGTGTGGCAATATCTGAAATGTGTGCAAAATATTATTTATTGTAGC
TGATCACCAACACTTTCAGTGTTTTTTTTTTTCTACTTTTAATGAGAATTATGTTCTTAGGATTTATCCT
TATAAACCTCTTTAAAAAGAAATGTTATGTCTGCATAGACACGACATGAAATTATGAACAGAAAATTTAA
CTATTTAAGATCAAGACTTGACATATAACATTTCTAATGAACATTAAACCTGAGGTAGGCCCACTTGCAA
AAATGTAACTGCTATCACTCACTTTATACATCATTGTGTAACTTGTACACACAAAAATAGTGAAGCAATG
TGGCATGGAATGCAGGTCCCATTCATTCAAAGTTATTAAAGCACTTTCTTAAAGTGCATTACTACTGAGC
