>Addgene plasmid #79878 | pMTB2-Avi-Cerulean-RanGAP | addgene partial sequence | sequence record 157298 | M13-F20 5'-TGTAAAACGACGGCCAGT-3'
AGGGCGATTGGGTACCGGCATATGGTTCTTGACAGAGGTGTAAAAAGTACTCAAAAATTTTACTCAAGTG
AAAGTACAAGTACTTAGGGAAAATTTTACTCAATTAAAAGTAAAAGTATCTGGCTAGAATCTTACTTGAG
TAAAAGTAAAAAAGTACTCCATTAAAATTGTACTTGAGTATTAGATCTGCATGCGTTTAAACCCGGGATA
TCAAAAAACCTCCCACACCTCCCCCTGAACCTGAAACATAAAATGAATGCAATTGTTGTTGTTAACTTGT
TTATTGCAGCTTATAATGGTTACAAATAAAGCAATAGCATCACAAATTTCACAAATAAAGCATTTTTTTC
ACTGCATTCTAGTTGTGGTTTGTCCAAACTCATCAATGTATCTTATCATGTCTGGATCACCGGTTAATAC
GACTCACTATAGGGAGTCCGGATACGTATGAATTCATTATTACAGCTGGTGGAGGGTTTGTAAAAGCATG
TGGCGGGCAAAGGAACAGGAGTCGAGAGCACGGTTTGGTTTTGTGACAAAAGCAGAGAGAACTGGGGCCA
GTGATTTAGGGAAATAATCCTGCTGGACCATATGATTCAAAGTCATAAGAATACCATAGAGGCTCGGGAC
AGCTTTGATCTTCTCTTCACTCTTAAGTAGCCCCATGTGGATCAAGAGTCTTGTGATGAATGCATCTGAA
TTAAATGTGGCGGAAGAGAAGGCTTTTTTCATCAAGGCATCTGCTGTTTCATGCACTGCTGTTTTTACTT
GGGCTTCATCTTTGAAGACTGAAGATATCCTTAAGAGAGCTGTAACTACTTTCTCTACATCAGATGTATC
TGTCTGCTGAGCTATCAGCACAGAACACTTTGGCCCTAGCCGCAGCAGCTTCTCTGGTGATGGGAAAGCA
AGGAACGTGGCAACGTCCACAGGAGGAGATGGCACTGGAGTTGAATCCTGTGAACCAATTATCTTCTTAG
GAGCCATAATCGATGCAGCGGCCTTGTACA
