>Addgene plasmid #79878 | pMTB2-Avi-Cerulean-RanGAP | addgene partial sequence | sequence record 157949 | SP6 5'-ATTTAGGTGACACTATAG-3'
AGGATCCGCCACCATGGCTGGTGGCCTGAATGACATCTTTGAGGCCCAGAAGATCGAGTGGCATGAGGGA
GGAGAGAACCTGTACTTCCAGGGAGGAATGGTGAGCAAGGGCGAGGAGCTGTTCACCGGGGTGGTGCCCA
TCCTGGTCGAGCTGGACGGCGACGTAAACGGCCACAAGTTCAGCGTGTCCGGCGAGGGCGAGGGCGATGC
CACCTACGGCAAGCTGACCCTGAAGTTCATCTGCACCACCGGCAAGCTGCCCGTGCCCTGGCCCACCCTC
GTGACCACCCTGACCTGGGGCGTGCAGTGCTTCGCCCGCTACCCCGACCACATGAAGCAGCACGACTTCT
TCAAGTCCGCCATGCCCGAAGGCTACGTCCAGGAGCGCACCATCTTCTTCAAGGACGACGGCAACTACAA
GACCCGCGCCGAGGTGAAGTTCGAGGGCGACACCCTGGTGAACCGCATCGAGCTGAAGGGCATCGACTTC
AAGGAGGACGGCAACATCCTGGGGCACAAGCTGGAGTACAACGCCATCAGCGACAACGTCTATATCACCG
CCGACAAGCAGAAGAACGGCATCAAGGCCAACTTCAAGATCCGCCACAACATCGAGGACGGCAGCGTGCA
GCTCGCCGACCACTACCAGCAGAACACCCCCATCGGCGACGGCCCCGTGCTGCTGCCCGACAACCACTAC
CTGAGCACCCAGTCCAAGCTGAGCAAAGACCCCAACGAGAAGCGCGATCACATGGTCCTGCTGGAGTTCG
TGACCGCCGCCGGGATCACTCTCGGCATGGACGAGCTGTACAAGGCCGCTGCATCGATTATGGCTCCTAA
GAAGATAATTGGTTCACAGGATTCAACTCCAGTGCCATCTCCTCCTGTGGACGTTGCCACGTTCCTTGCT
TTCCCATCACCAGAGAAGCTGCTGCGGCTAGGGCCAAAGTGTTCTGTGCTGATAGCTCAGCAGACAGATA
CATCTGATGT
